>Addgene plasmid #115029 | SRF1 B4_pECIA2 | addgene full sequence | sequence record 296877 | Addgene NGS Result
GTAAAACGACGGCCAGTGAATTAATTCGTTGCAGGACAGGATGTGGTGCCCGATGTGACTAGCTCTTTGC
TGCAGGCCGTCCTATCCTCTGGTTCCGATAAGAGACCCAGAACTCCGGCCCCCCACCGCCCACCGCCACC
CCCATACATATGTGGTACGCAAGTAAGAGTGCCTGCGCATGCCCCATGTGCCCCACCAAGAGCTTTGCAT
CCCATACAAGTCCCCAAAGTGGAGAACCGAACCAATTCTTCGCGGGCAGAACAAAAGCTTCTGCACACGT
CTCCACTCGAATTTGGAGCCGGCCGGCGTGTGCAAAAGAGGTGAATCGAACGAAAGACCCGTGTGTAAAG
CCGCGTTTCCAAAATGTATAAAACCGAGAGCATCTGGCCAATGTGCATCAGTTGTGGTCAGCAGCAAAAT
CAAGTGAATCATCTCAGTGCAACTAAAGGGGGGATCCGATCTCAATATGAAGTTATGCATATTACTGGCC
GTCGTGGCCTTTGTTGGCCTCTCGCTCGGGCTTACCAATCCTGACGATGTTGCGGCTATTAACAGTCTCT
TCCTTGCACTGGAGTCTCCTCTTCTCCCCGGTTGGGTTGCATCTGGAGGTGACCCATGTGGTGAGAGCTG
GCAAGGTGTTCTATGTAATGCTTCCCAAGTAGAAACAATAATTCTCATCAGTGCCAATCTTGGAGGAGAG
CTTGGTGTTGGCTTAAACATGTTTACCTCTCTTAAAGCAATGGATTTTAGCAACAATCACATTGGAGGAA
GTATCCCATCCACGTTGCCTGTTTCATTGCAGAACTTGTTTCTTTCAGGTAACAACTTTACAGGAACCAT
CCCAGAATCTCTTTCCTCCTTAAAATCTTTGTCTGTCATGTCCTTGAACAATAACCTTTTGTCTGGCAAG
ATACCCGATGTCTTTCAAGACCTTGGCCTTATGATCAATATAGATTTGTCTAGCAACAATCTGAGTGGAC
CATTACCTCCTTCCATGCAGAATCTTTCGACTCTTACATCCTTGCTTTTGCAGAACAATCATCTTTCAGG
AGAGCTTGATGTTCTTCAAGATCTTCCCCTCAAGGACTTGAACGTTGAGAACAACCTCTTCAATGGACCT
ATACCAGAAAAGTTGTTGAGTATACCAAATTTCATAAAAGGCGGTAATCTGTTTAACGTCACTATTGCTC
CATCGCCTTCACCTGAAACACCTCCAAGTCCAACATCACCTAAGCGGCCATTTTTTGGACCACCATCTCC
CAATGCATCAGCTGGTCATGGTCAGGCACACGTGAGATCACCCCCTTCTGATCATCACCCATCCCGACCA
ACTCCTCAAGGGAAAGAAGACTCATTTACCAGTCTGGAGGTGCTGTTCCAGGGACCAGGGAGCGACAAAA
CTCACACATGCCCACCGTGCCCAGCACCTGAACTCCTGGGGGGACCGTCAGTCTTCCTCTTCCCCCCAAA
ACCCAAGGACACCCTCATGATCTCCCGGACCCCTGAGGTCACATGCGTGGTGGTGGACGTGAGCCACGAA
GACCCTGAGGTCAAGTTCAACTGGTACGTGGACGGCGTGGAGGTGCATAATGCCAAGACAAAGCCGCGGG
AGGAGCAGTACAACAGCACGTACCGTGTGGTCAGCGTCCTCACCGTCCTGCACCAGGACTGGCTGAATGG
CAAGGAGTACAAGTGCAAGGTCTCCAACAAAGCCCTCCCAGCCCCCATCGAGAAAACCATCTCCAAAGCC
AAAGGGCAGCCCCGAGAACCACAGGTGTACACCCTGCCCCCATCCCGGGAGGAGATGACCAAGAACCAGG
TCAGCCTGACCTGCCTGGTCAAAGGCTTCTATCCCAGCGACATCGCCGTGGAGTGGGAGAGCAATGGGCA
GCCGGAGAACAACTACAAGACCACGCCTCCCGTGCTGGACTCCGACGGCTCCTTCTTCCTCTACAGCAAG
CTCACCGTGGACAAGAGCAGGTGGCAGCAGGGGAACGTCTTCTCATGCTCCGTGATGCATGAGGGTCTGC
ACAACCACTACACGCAGAAGAGCCTCTCCCTGTCTCCGGGTAAATCTAGAGGGCCCTTCGAAGGTAAGCC
TATCCCTAACCCTCTCCTCGGTCTCGATTCTACGCGTACCGGTCATCATCACCATCACCATTGAGTTTAA
ACCCGCTGATCAGCCTCGACTGTGCCTTCTAAGGCCTGAGCTCGCTGATCAGCCTCGATCGAGGATCCAG
ACATGATAAGATACATTGATGAGTTTGGACAAACCACAACTAGAATGCAGTGAAAAAAATGCTTTATTTG
TGAAATTTGTGATGCTATTGCTTTATTTGTAACCATTATAAGCTGCAATAAACAAGTTAACAACAACAAT
TGCATTCATTTTATGTTTCAGGTTCAGGGGGAGGTGTGGGAGGTTTTTTAAAGCAAGTAAAACCTCTACA
AATGTGGTATGGCTGATTATGATCAGTCGACCTGCAGGCATGCAAGCTTGGCGTAATCATGGTCATAGCT
GTTTCCTGTGTGAAATTGTTATCCGCTCACAATTCCACACAACATACGAGCCGGAAGCATAAAGTGTAAA
GCCTGGGGTGCCTAATGAGTGAGCTAACTCACATTAATTGCGTTGCGCTCACTGCCCGCTTTCCAGTCGG
GAAACCTGTCGTGCCAGCTGCATTAATGAATCGGCCAACGCGCGGGGAGAGGCGGTTTGCGTATTGGGCG
CTCTTCCGCTTCCTCGCTCACTGACTCGCTGCGCTCGGTCGTTCGGCTGCGGCGAGCGGTATCAGCTCAC
TCAAAGGCGGTAATACGGTTATCCACAGAATCAGGGGATAACGCAGGAAAGAACATGTGAGCAAAAGGCC
AGCAAAAGGCCAGGAACCGTAAAAAGGCCGCGTTGCTGGCGTTTTTCCATAGGCTCCGCCCCCCTGACGA
GCATCACAAAAATCGACGCTCAAGTCAGAGGTGGCGAAACCCGACAGGACTATAAAGATACCAGGCGTTT
CCCCCTGGAAGCTCCCTCGTGCGCTCTCCTGTTCCGACCCTGCCGCTTACCGGATACCTGTCCGCCTTTC
TCCCTTCGGGAAGCGTGGCGCTTTCTCATAGCTCACGCTGTAGGTATCTCAGTTCGGTGTAGGTCGTTCG
CTCCAAGCTGGGCTGTGTGCACGAACCCCCCGTTCAGCCCGACCGCTGCGCCTTATCCGGTAACTATCGT
CTTGAGTCCAACCCGGTAAGACACGACTTATCGCCACTGGCAGCAGCCACTGGTAACAGGATTAGCAGAG
CGAGGTATGTAGGCGGTGCTACAGAGTTCTTGAAGTGGTGGCCTAACTACGGCTACACTAGAAGAACAGT
ATTTGGTATCTGCGCTCTGCTGAAGCCAGTTACCTTCGGAAAAAGAGTTGGTAGCTCTTGATCCGGCAAA
CAAACCACCGCTGGTAGCGGTGGTTTTTTTGTTTGCAAGCAGCAGATTACGCGCAGAAAAAAAGGATCTC
AAGAAGATCCTTTGATCTTTTCTACGGGGTCTGACGCTCAGTGGAACGAAAACTCACGTTAAGGGATTTT
GGTCATGAGATTATCAAAAAGGATCTTCACCTAGATCCTTTTAAATTAAAAATGAAGTTTTAAATCAATC
TAAAGTATATATGAGTAAACTTGGTCTGACAGTTACCAATGCTTAATCAGTGAGGCACCTATCTCAGCGA
TCTGTCTATTTCGTTCATCCATAGTTGCCTGACTCCCCGTCGTGTAGATAACTACGATACGGGAGGGCTT
ACCATCTGGCCCCAGTGCTGCAATGATACCGCGAGACCCACGCTCACCGGCTCCAGATTTATCAGCAATA
AACCAGCCAGCCGGAAGGGCCGAGCGCAGAAGTGGTCCTGCAACTTTATCCGCCTCCATCCAGTCTATTA
ATTGTTGCCGGGAAGCTAGAGTAAGTAGTTCGCCAGTTAATAGTTTGCGCAACGTTGTTGCCATTGCTAC
AGGCATCGTGGTGTCACGCTCGTCGTTTGGTATGGCTTCATTCAGCTCCGGTTCCCAACGATCAAGGCGA
GTTACATGATCCCCCATGTTGTGCAAAAAAGCGGTTAGCTCCTTCGGTCCTCCGATCGTTGTCAGAAGTA
AGTTGGCCGCAGTGTTATCACTCATGGTTATGGCAGCACTGCATAATTCTCTTACTGTCATGCCATCCGT
AAGATGCTTTTCTGTGACTGGTGAGTACTCAACCAAGTCATTCTGAGAATAGTGTATGCGGCGACCGAGT
TGCTCTTGCCCGGCGTCAATACGGGATAATACCGCGCCACATAGCAGAACTTTAAAAGTGCTCATCATTG
GAAAACGTTCTTCGGGGCGAAAACTCTCAAGGATCTTACCGCTGTTGAGATCCAGTTCGATGTAACCCAC
TCGTGCACCCAACTGATCTTCAGCATCTTTTACTTTCACCAGCGTTTCTGGGTGAGCAAAAACAGGAAGG
CAAAATGCCGCAAAAAAGGGAATAAGGGCGACACGGAAATGTTGAATACTCATACTCTTCCTTTTTCAAT
ATTATTGAAGCATTTATCAGGGTTATTGTCTCATGAGCGGATACATATTTGAATGTATTTAGAAAAATAA
ACAAATAGGGGTTCCGCGCACATTTCCCCGAAAAGTGCCACCTGACGTCTAAGAAACCATTATTATCATG
ACATTAACCTATAAAAATAGGCGTATCACGAGGCCCTTTCGTCTCGCGCGTTTCGGTGATGACGGTGAAA
ACCTCTGACACATGCAGCTCCCGGAGACGGTCACAGCTTGTCTGTAAGCGGATGCCGGGAGCAGACAAGC
CCGTCAGGGCGCGTCAGCGGGTGTTGGCGGGTGTCGGGGCTGGCTTAACTATGCGGCATCAGAGCAGATT
GTACTGAGAGTGCACCATATGCGGTGTGAAATACCGCACAGATGCGTAAGGAGAAAATACCGCATCAGGC
GCCATTCGCCATTCAGGCTGCGCAACTGTTGGGAAGGGCGATCGGTGCGGGCCTCTTCGCTATTACGCCA
GCTGGCGAAAGGGGGATGTGCTGCAAGGCGATTAAGTTGGGTAACGCCAGGGTTTTCCCAGTCACGACGT
T
Features (pLannotate 1.2.2; 18 found; start..end, strand, type, name):
     23..449     +  promoter       MT promoter: Drosophila metallothionein promoter
    443..1363    +  CDS            SRF1 (fragment): SRF1_ARATH - Experimental evidence at protein level: Swiss-Prot protein existence level 1. Not essential for epidermal patterning and not redundant with STRUBBELIG. From Arabidopsis thaliana (Mouse-ear cress).
    467..520     +  sig_peptide    BiP signal sequence: Drosophila BiP signal sequence
   1394..2074    +  CDS            IGHG1 (fragment): IGHG1_HUMAN - Experimental evidence at protein level: Swiss-Prot protein existence level 1. Constant region of immunoglobulin heavy chains. Immunoglobulins, also known as antibodies, are membrane-bound or secreted glycoproteins produced by B lymphocytes. In the recognition phase of humoral immunity, the membrane-bound immunoglobulins serve as receptors which, upon binding of a specific antigen, trigger the clonal expansion and differentiation of B lymphocytes into immunoglobulins- secreting plasma cells. Secreted immunoglobulins mediate the effector phase of humoral immunity, which results in
   2093..2134    +  CDS            V5 tag: epitope tag from simian virus 5
   2234..2368    -  polyA_signal   SV40 poly(A) signal: SV40 polyadenylation signal
   2391..2475    -  CDS            large T antigen (fragment): large T antigen from SV40 (simian virus 40)
   2475..2499    +  misc_feature   MCS (fragment): pUC18/19 multiple cloning site
   2536..2552    -  protein_bind   lac operator: The lac repressor binds to the lac operator to inhibit transcription in E. coli. This inhibition can be relieved by adding lactose or isopropyl-β-D-thiogalactopyranoside (IPTG). lac repressor encoded by lacI
   2560..2590    -  promoter       lac promoter: promoter for the E. coli lac operon
   2605..2626    -  protein_bind   CAP binding site: CAP binding activates transcription in the presence of cAMP. E. coli catabolite activator protein
   2639..2731    -  CDS            lacI (fragment): lac repressor; lacI; The lac repressor binds to the lac operator to inhibit transcription in E. coli. This inhibition can be relieved by adding lactose or isopropyl-β-D-thiogalactopyranoside (IPTG).
   2914..3502    -  rep_origin     ori: high-copy-number ColE1/pMB1/pBR322/pUC origin of replication
   3673..4533    -  CDS            AmpR: β-lactamase; bla; confers resistance to ampicillin, carbenicillin, and related antibiotics
   4534..4638    -  promoter       AmpR promoter: bla
   4733..4768    +  CDS            rop (fragment): Rop protein, which maintains plasmids at low copy number; rop
   4870..4969    +  misc_feature   bom (fragment): basis of mobility region from pBR322
   4975..21      -  CDS            lacZα (fragment) (across the origin): LacZα fragment of β-galactosidase; lacZ fragment
