[The description below was written by a language model from this plasmid's Addgene catalogue record and pLannotate feature annotations shown in this document.]
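Description:
SRF1 B4_pECIA2 is an insect-cell expression plasmid built on the pECIA2 backbone, designed for secreted production of a plant receptor ectodomain in Drosophila cell culture. It is propagated in E. coli as a high-copy plasmid through a ColE1/pUC-type origin and selected with ampicillin via the β-lactamase gene. The remaining bacterial elements annotated in the roughly 5.1 kb sequence (lac promoter/operator, and fragments of lacZα, lacI, rop and bom) are cloning-vector remnants with no role in the payload. No selectable marker for insect cells is annotated.

The expression cassette is driven by the Drosophila metallothionein promoter, which is induced with copper sulfate. Downstream, a Drosophila BiP signal sequence directs the product into the secretory pathway. It is followed by the extracellular domain of the Arabidopsis thaliana leucine-rich repeat receptor kinase SRF1 (locus AT2G20850), inserted by ligation-independent cloning. The ectodomain is fused at its C terminus to a fragment of the human IgG1 heavy-chain constant region (Fc), then a V5 epitope and a hexahistidine tag. The His tag is stated in the catalogue record but not separately annotated in the feature table. An SV40 polyadenylation signal is annotated downstream of the cassette, although the table lists it on the opposite strand.

The record designates this plasmid as the "bait" vector, to be paired with the corresponding "prey" construct, SRF1 B4_pECIA14. It belongs to a collection used to map an extracellular interaction network among Arabidopsis LRR receptor kinases. The Fc, V5 and His tags are the sort commonly used for capture, detection and purification of a secreted protein, though the record does not spell out the assay format.
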