Addgene plasmid #115029: SRF1 B4_pECIA2
Purpose: Bait vector SRF1 B4_pECIA2 should be used with prey vector SRF1 B4_pECIA14.
Depositing lab: Youssef Belkhadir. Depositing organization: Gregor Mendel Institute of Molecular Plant Biology. Publication: An extracellular network of Arabidopsis leucine-rich repeat receptor kinases. Smakowska-Luzan E, Mott GA, Parys K, Stegmann M, Howton TC, Layeghifard M, Neuhold J, Lehner A, Kong J, Grunwald K, Weinberger N, Satbhai SB, Mayer D, Busch W, Madalinski M, Stolt-Bergner P, Provart NJ, Mukhtar MS, Zipfel C, Desveaux D, Guttman DS, Belkhadir Y. Nature. 2018 Jan 18;553(7688):342-346. doi: 10.1038/nature25184. Epub 2018 Jan 10. PubMed 29320478.
Backbone
  Vector backbone: pECIA2
  Backbone manufacturer: Chris Garcia (Addgene plasmid # 47032)
  Vector type: Insect Expression
Growth in bacteria
  Bacterial resistance: Ampicillin, 100 μg/mL
  Growth temperature: 37°C
  Growth strain: DH5alpha
  Copy number: High Copy
Gene/Insert
  Gene/Insert name: AT2G20850
  Species: A. thaliana (mustard weed)
  Promoter: Metallothionein (Copper-Inducible)
  Tag / fusion protein: Fc, V5 and hexahistidine tags (C terminal on backbone)
  Cloning method: Ligation Independent Cloning
Terms and licenses: Academic/Nonprofit Terms; Industry Terms: Not Available to Industry
Depositor comments: Plasmid for secreted expression in Drosophila cell culture by induction via CuSO4. Insert is an extracellular domain of indicated LRR-RK, C-terminally tagged with Fc, V5 and hexahistidine tags. Insert Protein Sequence: LTNPDDVAAINSLFLALESPLLPGWVASGGDPCGESWQGVLCNASQVETIILISANLGGELGVGLNMFTSLKAMDFSNNHIGGSIPSTLPVSLQNLFLSGNNFTGTIPESLSSLKSLSVMSLNNNLLSGKIPDVFQDLGLMINIDLSSNNLSGPLPPSMQNLSTLTSLLLQNNHLSGELDVLQDLPLKDLNVENNLFNGPIPEKLLSIPNFIKGGNLFNVTIAPSPSPETPPSPTSPKRPFFGPPSPNASAGHGQAHVRSPPSDHHPSRPTPQGKEDSFTS
How to cite: SRF1 B4_pECIA2 was a gift from Youssef Belkhadir (Addgene plasmid # 115029 ; http://n2t.net/addgene:115029 ; RRID:Addgene_115029)
